>Addgene plasmid #77255 | GUCY2F gRNA (BRDN0001146166) | addgene full sequence | sequence record 187406 | Addgene Assembled Sequence
CCCGGGTGCAAAGATGGATAAAGTTTTAAACAGAGAGGAATCTTTGCAGCTAATGGACCTTCTAGGTCTT
GAAAGGAGTGGGAATTGGCTCCGGTGCCCGTCAGTGGGCAGAGCGCACATCGCCCACAGTCCCCGAGAAG
TTGGGGGGAGGGGTCGGCAATTGATCCGGTGCCTAGAGAAGGTGGCGCGGGGTAAACTGGGAAAGTGATG
TCGTGTACTGGCTCCGCCTTTTTCCCGAGGGTGGGGGAGAACCGTATATAAGTGCAGTAGTCGCCGTGAA
CGTTCTTTTTCGCAACGGGTTTGCCGCCAGAACACAGGTAAGTGCCGTGTGTGGTTCCCGCGGGCCTGGC
CTCTTTACGGGTTATGGCCCTTGCGTGCCTTGAATTACTTCCACCTGGCTGCAGTACGTGATTCTTGATC
CCGAGCTTCGGGTTGGAAGTGGGTGGGAGAGTTCGAGGCCTTGCGCTTAAGGAGCCCCTTCGCCTCGTGC
TTGAGTTGAGGCCTGGCCTGGGCGCTGGGGCCGCCGCGTGCGAATCTGGTGGCACCTTCGCGCCTGTCTC
GCTGCTTTCGATAAGTCTCTAGCCATTTAAAATTTTTGATGACCTGCTGCGACGCTTTTTTTCTGGCAAG
ATAGTCTTGTAAATGCGGGCCAAGATCTGCACACTGGTATTTCGGTTTTTGGGGCCGCGGGCGGCGACGG
GGCCCGTGCGTCCCAGCGCACATGTTCGGCGAGGCGGGGCCTGCGAGCGCGGCCACCGAGAATCGGACGG
GGGTAGTCTCAAGCTGGCCGGCCTGCTCTGGTGCCTGGCCTCGCGCCGCCGTGTATCGCCCCGCCCTGGG
CGGCAAGGCTGGCCCGGTCGGCACCAGTTGCGTGAGCGGAAAGATGGCCGCTTCCCGGCCCTGCTGCAGG
GAGCTCAAAATGGAGGACGCGGCGCTCGGGAGAGCGGGCGGGTGAGTCACCCACACAAAGGAAAAGGGCC
TTTCCGTCCTCAGCCGTCGCTTCATGTGACTCCACGGAGTACCGGGCGCCGTCCAGGCACCTCGATTAGT
TCTCGAGCTTTTGGAGTACGTCGTCTTTAGGTTGGGGGGAGGGGTTTTATGCGATGGAGTTTCCCCACAC
TGAGTGGGTGGAGACTGAAGTTAGGCCAGCTTGGCACTTGATGTAATTCTCCTTGGAATTTGCCCTTTTT
GAGTTTGGATCTTGGTTCATTCTCAAGCCTCAGACAGTGGTTCAAAGTTTTTTTCTTCCATTTCAGGTGT
CGTGACGTACGGCCACCATGACCGAGTACAAGCCCACGGTGCGCCTCGCCACCCGCGACGACGTCCCCAG
GGCCGTACGCACCCTCGCCGCCGCGTTCGCCGACTACCCCGCCACGCGCCACACCGTCGATCCGGACCGC
CACATCGAGCGGGTCACCGAGCTGCAAGAACTCTTCCTCACGCGCGTCGGGCTCGACATCGGCAAGGTGT
GGGTCGCGGACGACGGCGCCGCCGTGGCGGTCTGGACCACGCCGGAGAGCGTCGAAGCGGGGGCGGTGTT
CGCCGAGATCGGCCCGCGCATGGCCGAGTTGAGCGGTTCCCGGCTGGCCGCGCAGCAACAGATGGAAGGC
CTCCTGGCGCCGCACCGGCCCAAGGAGCCCGCGTGGTTCCTGGCCACCGTCGGAGTCTCGCCCGACCACC
AGGGCAAGGGTCTGGGCAGCGCCGTCGTGCTCCCCGGAGTGGAGGCGGCCGAGCGCGCCGGGGTGCCCGC
CTTCCTGGAGACCTCCGCGCCCCGCAACCTCCCCTTCTACGAGCGGCTCGGCTTCACCGTCACCGCCGAC
GTCGAGGTGCCCGAAGGACCGCGCACCTGGTGCATGACCCGCAAGCCCGGTGCCTGAACGCGTTAAGTCG
ACAATCAACCTCTGGATTACAAAATTTGTGAAAGATTGACTGGTATTCTTAACTATGTTGCTCCTTTTAC
GCTATGTGGATACGCTGCTTTAATGCCTTTGTATCATGCTATTGCTTCCCGTATGGCTTTCATTTTCTCC
TCCTTGTATAAATCCTGGTTGCTGTCTCTTTATGAGGAGTTGTGGCCCGTTGTCAGGCAACGTGGCGTGG
TGTGCACTGTGTTTGCTGACGCAACCCCCACTGGTTGGGGCATTGCCACCACCTGTCAGCTCCTTTCCGG
GACTTTCGCTTTCCCCCTCCCTATTGCCACGGCGGAACTCATCGCCGCCTGCCTTGCCCGCTGCTGGACA
GGGGCTCGGCTGTTGGGCACTGACAATTCCGTGGTGTTGTCGGGGAAATCATCGTCCTTTCCTTGGCTGC
TCGCCTGTGTTGCCACCTGGATTCTGCGCGGGACGTCCTTCTGCTACGTCCCTTCGGCCCTCAATCCAGC
GGACCTTCCTTCCCGCGGCCTGCTGCCGGCTCTGCGGCCTCTTCCGCGTCTTCGCCTTCGCCCTCAGACG
AGTCGGATCTCCCTTTGGGCCGCCTCCCCGCGTCGACTTTAAGACCAATGACTTACAAGGCAGCTGTAGA
TCTTAGCCACTTTTTAAAAGAAAAGGGGGGACTGGAAGGGCTAATTCACTCCCAACGAAGACAAGATCTG
CTTTTTGCTTGTACTGGGTCTCTCTGGTTAGACCAGATCTGAGCCTGGGAGCTCTCTGGCTAACTAGGGA
ACCCACTGCTTAAGCCTCAATAAAGCTTGCCTTGAGTGCTTCAAGTAGTGTGTGCCCGTCTGTTGTGTGA
CTCTGGTAACTAGAGATCCCTCAGACCCTTTTAGTCAGTGTGGAAAATCTCTAGCAGTACGTATAGTAGT
TCATGTCATCTTATTATTCAGTATTTATAACTTGCAAAGAAATGAATATCAGAGAGTGAGAGGAACTTGT
TTATTGCAGCTTATAATGGTTACAAATAAAGCAATAGCATCACAAATTTCACAAATAAAGCATTTTTTTC
ACTGCATTCTAGTTGTGGTTTGTCCAAACTCATCAATGTATCTTATCATGTCTGGCTCTAGCTATCCCGC
CCCTAACTCCGCCCATCCCGCCCCTAACTCCGCCCAGTTCCGCCCATTCTCCGCCCCATGGCTGACTAAT
TTTTTTTATTTATGCAGAGGCCGAGGCCGCCTCGGCCTCTGAGCTATTCCAGAAGTAGTGAGGAGGCTTT
TTTGGAGGCCTAGGGACGTACCCAATTCGCCCTATAGTGAGTCGTATTACGCGCGCTCACTGGCCGTCGT
TTTACAACGTCGTGACTGGGAAAACCCTGGCGTTACCCAACTTAATCGCCTTGCAGCACATCCCCCTTTC
GCCAGCTGGCGTAATAGCGAAGAGGCCCGCACCGATCGCCCTTCCCAACAGTTGCGCAGCCTGAATGGCG
AATGGG
[124 nt withheld, positions 3367-3490]
C
[91 nt withheld, positions 3492-3582]
A
[49 nt withheld, positions 3584-3632]
CCTTTGACGTTGGAGTCCACGTTCTTT
[37 nt withheld, positions 3660-3696]
ACCCTATCTCGGTCTATTCTTTTGATTTATAAGGGATTTTGCCGATTTCGGCCTATTGGTTAAAAAATGA
GCTGATTTAACAAAAATTTAACGCGAATTTTAACAAAATATTAACGCTTACAATTTAGGTGGCACTTTTC
GGGGAAATGTGCGCGGAACCCCTATTTGTTTATTTTTCTAAATACATTCAAATATGTATCCGCTCATGAG
ACAATAACCCTGATAAATGCTTCAATAATATTGAAAAAGGAAGAGTATGAGTATTCAACATTTCCGTGTC
GCCCTTATTCCCTTTTTTGCGGCATTTTGCCTTCCTGTTTTTGCTCACCCAGAAACGCTGGTGAAAGTAA
AAGATGCTGAAGATCAGTTGGGTGCACGAGTGGGTTACATCGAACTGGATCTCAACAGCGGTAAGATCCT
TGAGAGTTTTCGCCCCGAAGAACGTTTTCCAATGATGAGCACTTTTAAAGTTCTGCTATGTGGCGCGGTA
TTATCCCGTATTGACGCCGGGCAAGAGCAACTCGGTCGCCGCATACACTATTCTCAGAATGACTTGGTTG
AGTACTCACCAGTCACAGAAAAGCATCTTACGGATGGCATGACAGTAAGAGAATTATGCAGTGCTGCCAT
AACCATGAGTGATAACACTGCGGCCAACTTACTTCTGACAACGATCGGAGGACCGAAGGAGCTAACCGCT
TTTTTGCACAACATGGGGGATCATGTAACTCGCCTTGATCGTTGGGAACCGGAGCTGAATGAAGCCATAC
CAAACGACGAGCGTGACACCACGATGCCTGTAGCAATGGCAACAACGTTGCGCAAACTATTAACTGGCGA
ACTACTTACTCTAGCTTCCCGGCAACAATTAATAGACTGGATGGAGGCGGATAAAGTTGCAGGACCACTT
CTGCGCTCGGCCCTTCCGGCTGGCTGGTTTATTGCTGATAAATCTGGAGCCGGTGAGCGTGGGTCTCGCG
GTATCATTGCAGCACTGGGGCCAGATGGTAAGCCCTCCCGTATCGTAGTTATCTACACGACGGGGAGTCA
GGCAACTATGGATGAACGAAATAGACAGATCGCTGAGATAGGTGCCTCACTGATTAAGCATTGGTAACTG
TCAGACCAAGTTTACTCATATATACTTTAGATTGATTTAAAACTTCATTTTTAATTTAAAAGGATCTAGG
TGAAGATCCTTTTTGATAATCTCATGACCAAAATCCCTTAACGTGAGTTTTCGTTCCACTGAGCGTCAGA
CCCCGTAGAAAAGATCAAAGGATCTTCTTGAGATCCTTTTTTTCTGCGCGTAATCTGCTGCTTGCAAACA
AAAAAACCACCGCTACCAGCGGTGGTTTGTTTGCCGGATCAAGAGCTACCAACTCTTTTTCCGAAGGTAA
CTGGCTTCAGCAGAGCGCAGATACCAAATACTGTTCTTCTAGTGTAGCCGTAGTTAGGCCACCACTTCAA
GAACTCTGTAGCACCGCCTACATACCTCGCTCTGCTAATCCTGTTACCAGTGGCTGCTGCCAGTGGCGAT
AAGTCGTGTCTTACCGGGTTGGACTCAAGACGATAGTTACCGGATAAGGCGCAGCGGTCGGGCTGAACGG
GGGGTTCGTGCACACAGCCCAGCTTGGAGCGAACGACCTACACCGAACTGAGATACCTACAGCGTGAGCT
ATGAGAAAGCGCCACGCTTCCCGAAGGGAGAAAGGCGGACAGGTATCCGGTAAGCGGCAGGGTCGGAACA
GGAGAGCGCACGAGGGAGCTTCCAGGGGGAAACGCCTGGTATCTTTATAGTCCTGTCGGGTTTCGCCACC
TCTGACTTGAGCGTCGATTTTTGTGATGCTCGTCAGGGGGGCGGAGCCTATGGAAAAACGCCAGCAACGC
GGCCTTTTTACGGTTCCTGGCCTTTTGCTGGCCTTTTGCTCACATGTTCTTTCCTGCGTTATCCCCTGAT
TCTGTGGATAACCGTATTACCGCCTTTGAGTGAGCTGATACCGCTCGCCGCAGCCGAACGACCGAGCGCA
GCGAGTCAGTGAGCGAGGAAGCGGAAGAGCGCCCAATACGCAAACCGCCTCTCCCCGCGCGTTGGCCGAT
TCATTAATGCAGCTGGCACGACAGGTTTCCCGACTGGAAAGCGGGCAGTGAGCGCAACGCAATTAATGTG
AGTTAGCTCACTCATTAGGCACCCCAGGCTTTACACTTTATGCTTCCGGCTCGTATGTTGTGTGGAATTG
TGAGCGGATAACAATTTCACACAGGAAACAGCTATGACCATGATTACGCCAAGCGCGCAATTAACCCTCA
CTAAAGGGAACAAAAGCTGGAGCTGCAAGCTTAATGTAGTCTTATGCAATACTCTTGTAGTCTTGCAACA
TGGTAACGATGAGTTAGCAACATGCCTTACAAGGAGAGAAAAAGCACCGTGCATGCCGATTGGTGGAAGT
AAGGTGGTACGATCGTGCCTTATTAGGAAGGCAACAGACGGGTCTGACATGGATTGGACGAACCACTGAA
TTGCCGCATTGCAGAGATATTGTATTTAAGTGCCTAGCTCGATACATAAACGGGTCTCTCTGGTTAGACC
AGATCTGAGCCTGGGAGCTCTCTGGCTAACTAGGGAACCCACTGCTTAAGCCTCAATAAAGCTTGCCTTG
AGTGCTTCAAGTAGTGTGTGCCCGTCTGTTGTGTGACTCTGGTAACTAGAGATCCCTCAGACCCTTTTAG
TCAGTGTGGAAAATCTCTAGCAGTGGCGCCCGAACAGGGACTTGAAAGCGAAAGGGAAACCAGAGGAGCT
CTCTCGACGCAGGACTCGGCTTGCTGAAGCGCGCACGGCAAGAGGCGAGGGGCGGCGACTGGTGAGTACG
CCAAAAATTTTGACTAGCGGAGGCTAGAAGGAGAGAGATGGGTGCGAGAGCGTCAGTATTAAGCGGGGGA
GAATTAGATCGCGATGGGAAAAAATTCGGTTAAGGCCAGGGGGAAAGAAAAAATATAAATTAAAACATAT
AGTATGGGCAAGCAGGGAGCTAGAACGATTCGCAGTTAATCCTGGCCTGTTAGAAACATCAGAAGGCTGT
AGACAAATACTGGGACAGCTACAACCATCCCTTCAGACAGGATCAGAAGAACTTAGATCATTATATAATA
CAGTAGCAACCCTCTATTGTGTGCATCAAAGGATAGAGATAAAAGACACCAAGGAAGCTTTAGACAAGAT
AGAGGAAGAGCAAAACAAAAGTAAGACCACCGCACAGCAAGCGGCCGCTGATCTTCAGACCTGGAGGAGG
AGATATGAGGGACAATTGGAGAAGTGAATTATATAAATATAAAGTAGTAAAAATTGAACCATTAGGAGTA
GCACCCACCAAGGCAAAGAGAAGAGTGGTGCAGAGAGAAAAAAGAGCAGTGGGAATAGGAGCTTTGTTCC
TTGGGTTCTTGGGAGCAGCAGGAAGCACTATGGGCGCAGCGTCAATGACGCTGACGGTACAGGCCAGACA
ATTATTGTCTGGTATAGTGCAGCAGCAGAACAATTTGCTGAGGGCTATTGAGGCGCAACAGCATCTGTTG
CAACTCACAGTCTGGGGCATCAAGCAGCTCCAGGCAAGAATCCTGGCTGTGGAAAGATACCTAAAGGATC
AACAGCTCCTGGGGATTTGGGGTTGCTCTGGAAAACTCATTTGCACCACTGCTGTGCCTTGGAATGCTAG
TTGGAGTAATAAATCTCTGGAACAGATTTGGAATCACACGACCTGGATGGAGTGGGACAGAGAAATTAAC
AATTACACAAGCTTAATACACTCCTTAATTGAAGAATCGCAAAACCAGCAAGAAAAGAATGAACAAGAAT
TATTGGAATTAGATAAATGGGCAAGTTTGTGGAATTGGTTTAACATAACAAATTGGCTGTGGTATATAAA
ATTATTCATAATGATAGTAGGAGGCTTGGTAGGTTTAAGAATAGTTTTTGCTGTACTTTCTATAGTGAAT
AGAGTTAGGCAGGGATATTCACCATTATCGTTTCAGACCCACCTCCCAACCCCGAGGGGACCCAGAGAGG
GCCTATTTCCCATGATTCCTTCATATTTGCATATACGATACAAGGCTGTTAGAGAGATAATTAGAATTAA
TTTGACTGTAAACACAAAGATATTAGTACAAAATACGTGACGTAGAAAGTAATAATTTCTTGGGTAGTTT
GCAGTTTTAAAATTATGTTTTAAAATGGACTATCATATGCTTACCGTAACTTGAAAGTATTTCGATTTCT
TGGCTTTATATATCTTGTGGAAAGGACGAAACACCGTGCAGTGTTGACCATTACAGGTTTTAGAGCTAGA
AATAGCAAGTTAAAATAAGGCTAGTCCGTTATCAACTTGAAAAAGTGGCACCGAGTCGGTGCTTTTTTAA
GCTTGGCGTAACTAGATCTTGAGACAAATGGCAGTATTCATCCACAATTTTAAAAGAAAAGGGGGGATTG
GGGGGTACAGTGCAGGGGAAAGAATAGTAGACATAATAGCAACAGACATACAAACTAAAGAATTACAAAA
ACAAATTACAAAAATTCAAAATTTTCGGGTTTATTACAGGGACAGCAGAGATCCACTTTGGCGCCGGCTC
GAGGGGG
Features (pLannotate 1.2.2; 29 found; start..end, strand, type, name):
     14..80      +  CDS            small t antigen (fragment): SV40 (simian virus 40) small t antigen
    106..317     +  promoter       EF-1α core promoter: core promoter for human elongation factor EF-1α
    318..1256    +  intron         EF-1α intron A: intron upstream of the start codon of human EF-1α
   1278..1877    +  CDS            PuroR (fragment): puromycin N-acetyltransferase; pac from Streptomyces; confers resistance to puromycin
   1893..2481    +  misc_feature   WPRE: woodchuck hepatitis virus posttranscriptional regulatory element
   2532..2551    +  misc_feature   cPPT/CTS (fragment): central polypurine tract and central termination sequence of HIV-1
   2553..2786    +  LTR            3' LTR (ΔU3): self-inactivating 3' long terminal repeat (LTR) from HIV-1
   2864..2985    +  polyA_signal   SV40 poly(A) signal: SV40 polyadenylation signal
   3025..3160    +  rep_origin     SV40 ori: SV40 origin of replication
   3181..3199    -  promoter       T7 promoter: promoter for bacteriophage T7 RNA polymerase
   3207..3362    +  CDS            lacZα (fragment): LacZα fragment of β-galactosidase; lacZ fragment
   3367..3795    +  rep_origin     f1 ori (sequence partly withheld): f1 bacteriophage origin of replication; arrow indicates direction of (+) strand synthesis
   3848..3952    +  promoter       AmpR promoter: bla
   3953..4813    +  CDS            AmpR: β-lactamase; bla; confers resistance to ampicillin, carbenicillin, and related antibiotics
   4984..5572    +  rep_origin     ori: high-copy-number ColE1/pMB1/pBR322/pUC origin of replication
   5755..5847    +  CDS            lacI (fragment): lac repressor; lacI; The lac repressor binds to the lac operator to inhibit transcription in E. coli. This inhibition can be relieved by adding lactose or isopropyl-β-D-thiogalactopyranoside (IPTG).
   5860..5881    +  protein_bind   CAP binding site: CAP binding activates transcription in the presence of cAMP. E. coli catabolite activator protein
   5896..5926    +  promoter       lac promoter: promoter for the E. coli lac operon
   5934..5950    +  protein_bind   lac operator: The lac repressor binds to the lac operator to inhibit transcription in E. coli. This inhibition can be relieved by adding lactose or isopropyl-β-D-thiogalactopyranoside (IPTG). lac repressor encoded by lacI
   5995..6013    +  promoter       T3 promoter: promoter for bacteriophage T3 RNA polymerase
   6041..6267    +  promoter       RSV promoter: Rous sarcoma virus enhancer/promoter
   6268..6448    +  LTR            5' LTR (truncated): truncated 5' long terminal repeat (LTR) from HIV-1
   6495..6620    +  misc_feature   HIV-1 Ψ: packaging signal of human immunodeficiency virus type 1
   6604..6967    +  CDS            HIV-1 gag (fragment): gag protein from human immunodeficiency virus 1; gag
   7113..7346    +  misc_feature   RRE: The Rev response element (RRE) of HIV-1 allows for Rev-dependent mRNA export from the nucleus to the cytoplasm.
   7723..7749    +  CDS            Rev (fragment): human immunodeficiency virus 1 (HIV-1) Rev protein; rev; enhances nuclear export of unspliced and incompletely spliced viral mRNAs
   7753..7993    +  promoter       U6 promoter: RNA polymerase III promoter for human U6 snRNA
   8023..8098    +  misc_RNA       gRNA scaffold: guide RNA scaffold for the Streptococcus pyogenes CRISPR/Cas9 system
   8154..8271    +  misc_feature   cPPT/CTS: central polypurine tract and central termination sequence of HIV-1
