[The description below was written by a language model from this plasmid's Addgene catalogue record and pLannotate feature annotations shown in this document.]
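Description:
GUCY2F gRNA (BRDN0001146166) is a third-generation lentiviral CRISPR guide plasmid built on the lentiGuide-Puro backbone and carrying a single guide RNA directed against human GUCY2F, designed against the reference transcript NM_001522.2. The assembled sequence is 8,323 nt. In bacteria it is maintained through a high-copy ColE1/pUC-type origin with ampicillin selection from the β-lactamase gene. An f1 origin, lac promoter/operator remnants and T3/T7 promoter sites are backbone carry-overs.

The lentiviral transfer cassette begins with an RSV promoter fused to a truncated HIV-1 5' LTR, which makes genomic RNA production in packaging cells independent of Tat. It is followed by the Ψ packaging signal with a gag fragment, and the Rev response element for Rev-dependent nuclear export. Downstream, a human U6 RNA polymerase III promoter drives the GUCY2F-targeting spacer joined to the Streptococcus pyogenes Cas9 guide scaffold. A cPPT/CTS element, which aids nuclear import of the viral genome, comes next. An EF-1α core promoter with its intron A then expresses puromycin N-acetyltransferase for selecting transduced mammalian cells, with a WPRE to enhance transcript expression. The cassette ends in a ΔU3 self-inactivating 3' LTR, which disables LTR promoter activity after integration. An SV40 poly(A) signal and SV40 origin lie outside it.

The plasmid does not encode Cas9, so it must be paired with a separate Cas9 vector such as lentiCas9-Blast or used in cells that already express the nuclease. The guide belongs to a human kinome gRNA collection built with optimized sgRNA design rules. It is intended for Cas9-directed targeting of GUCY2F in human cells following lentiviral delivery and puromycin selection.
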