Addgene plasmid #77255: GUCY2F gRNA (BRDN0001146166)
Purpose: 3rd generation lentiviral gRNA plasmid targeting human GUCY2F
Depositing lab: John Doench & David Root. Depositing organization: Broad Institute. Publication: Optimized sgRNA design to maximize activity and minimize off-target effects of CRISPR-Cas9. Doench JG, Fusi N, Sullender M, Hegde M, Vaimberg EW, Donovan KF, Smith I, Tothova Z, Wilen C, Orchard R, Virgin HW, Listgarten J, Root DE. Nat Biotechnol. 2016 Jan 18. doi: 10.1038/nbt.3437. PubMed 26780180.
Backbone
  Vector backbone: lentiGuide-Puro
  Backbone manufacturer: Zhang Lab (Addgene plasmid # 52963)
  Vector type: Mammalian Expression, Lentiviral, CRISPR
  Selectable markers: Puromycin
Growth in bacteria
  Bacterial resistance: Ampicillin, 100 μg/mL
  Growth temperature: 37°C
  Growth strain: DH5alpha
  Copy number: High Copy
Gene/Insert
  Gene/Insert name: GUCY2F (alt names: GUCY2F; NM_001522.2)
  gRNA/shRNA sequence: TGCAGTGTTGACCATTACAG
  Species: H. sapiens (human)
  Entrez Gene: GUCY2F (a.k.a. CYGF, GC-F, GUC2DL, GUC2F, RETGC-2, ROS-GC2)
  Promoter: hU6
  Cloning method: Unknown
  Sequencing primers: 5′ U6-F; 3′ pS2-R
Terms and licenses: Academic/Nonprofit Terms; Industry Terms: Not Available to Industry
Depositor comments: The gRNA was designed to target the following Genbank reference sequence(s): NM_001522.2. Note that this plasmid does NOT contain Cas9. It should be used in conjunction with lentiCas9-Blast (Addgene #52962) or otherwise with cell lines already expressing Cas9. Browse the full kinome gRNA library at http://www.addgene.org/pooled-library/broadgpp-human-kinome/ or visit http://www.broadinstitute.org/rnai/public/ for detailed protocols and information.
How to cite: GUCY2F gRNA (BRDN0001146166) was a gift from John Doench & David Root (Addgene plasmid # 77255 ; http://n2t.net/addgene:77255 ; RRID:Addgene_77255)
