>Addgene plasmid #77255 | GUCY2F gRNA (BRDN0001146166) | depositor partial sequence | sequence record 144715 | Target Sequence
TGCAGTGTTGACCATTACAG
