>Addgene plasmid #77255 | GUCY2F gRNA (BRDN0001146166) | addgene partial sequence | sequence record 187405 | hU6-F
GACTATCATATGCTTACCGTAACTTGAAAGTATTTCGATTTCTTGGCTTTATATATCTTGTGGAAAGGAC
GAAACACCGTGCAGTGTTGACCATTACAGGTTTTAGAGCTAGAAATAGCAAGTTAAAATAAGGCTAGTCC
GTTATCAACTTGAAAAAGTGGCACCGAGTCGGTGCTTTTTTAAGCTTGGCGTAACTAGATCTTGAGACAA
ATGGCAGTATTCATCCACAATTTTAAAAGAAAAGGGGGGATTGGGGGGTACAGTGCAGGGGAAAGAATAG
TAGACATAATAGCAACAGACATACAAACTAAAGAATTACAAAAACAAATTACAAAAATTCAAAATTTTCG
GGTTTATTACAGGGACAGCAGAGATCCACTTTGGCGCCGGCTCGAGGGGGCCCGGGTGCAAAGATGGATA
AAGTTTTAAACAGAGAGGAATCTTTGCAGCTAATGGACCTTCTAGGTCTTGAAAGGAGTGGGAATTGGCT
CCGGTGCCCGTCAGTGGGCAGAGCGCACATCGCCCACAGTCCCCGAGAAGTTGGGGGGGAGGGGTCGGCA
ATTGATCCGG
